>Addgene plasmid #129070 | pMXCD72a-ires-YFP | addgene full sequence | sequence record 252181 | Addgene NGS Result
AGACGAGAACCTAAAACAGTTCCCGCCTCCGTCTGAATTTTTGCTTTCGGTTTGGGACCGAAGCCGCGCC
GCGCGTCTTGTCTGCTGCAGCATCGTTCTGTGTTGTCTCTGTCTGACTGTGTTTCTGTATTTGTCTGAAA
ATATGGGCCCGGGCCAGACTGTTACCACTCCCTTAAGTTTGACCTTAGGTCACTGGAAAGATGTCGAGCG
GATCGCTCACAACCAGTCGGTAGATGTCAAGAAGAGACGTTGGGTTACCTTCTGCTCTGCAGAATGGCCA
ACCTTTAACGTCGGATGGCCGCGAGACGGCACCTTTAACCGAGACCTCATCACCCAGGTTAAGATCAAGG
TCTTTTCACCTGGCCCGCATGGACACCCAGACCAGGTCCCCTACATCGTGACCTGGGAAGCCTTGGCTTT
TGACCCCCCTCCCTGGGTCAAGCCCTTTGTACACCCTAAGCCTCCGCCTCCTCTTCCTCCATCCGCCCCG
TCTCTCCCCCTTGAACCTCCTCGTTCGACCCCGCCTCGATCCTCCCTTTATCCAGCCCTCACTCCTTCTC
TAGGCGCCCCCATATGGCCATATGAGATCTTATATGGGGCACCCCCGCCCCTTGTAAACTTCCCTGACCC
TGACATGACAAGAGTTACTAACAGCCCCTCTCTCCAAGCTCACTTACAGGCTCTCTACTTAGTCCAGCAC
GAAGTCTGGAGACCTCTGGCGGCAGCCTACCAAGAACAACTGGACCGACCGGTGGTACCTCACCCTTACC
GAGTCGGCGACACAGTGTGGGTCCGCCGACACCAGACTAAGAACCTAGAACCTCGCTGGAAAGGACCTTA
CACAGTCCTGCTGACCACCCCCACCGCCCTCAAAGTAGACGGCATCGCAGCTTGGATACACGCCGCCCAC
GTGAAGGCTGCCGACCCCGGGGGTGGACCATCCTCTAGACTGCCGGATCCCAGTGTGGTGGTACGGGAAT
TCATGGCTGACGCTATCACGTATGCAGACCTGCGCTTTGTGAAAGTGCCCCTGAAGAACAGCGCATCTAA
CCATCTAGGACAGGACTGTGAGGCCTATGAAGATGGGGAACTCACCTACGAGAACGTGCAAGTGTCTCCA
GTCCCAGGAGGGCCACCAGGCTTGGCTTCCCCTGCACTAGCGGACAAAGCAGGGGTCGGGTCAGAGCAAC
CAACTGCGACCTGGAGCTCTGTGAAGTCGTCTGCTCTCAGGCAGATTCCCCGCTGTCCTACGGTCTGCTT
GCAAAACTTCTTGCTTGGCCTTCTCCTGTCCTGTCTGATGTTAGGGGTGGCTGTCATCTGCCTGGGAGTT
CGCTATCTGCAGGTGTCTCAGCAGTTCCAGGAGGGGACCAGGATTTGGGAAGCCACCAATAGCAGCCTGC
AGCAGCAGCTCAGGGAGAAGATAAGTCAGCTGGGGCAGAAGGAGGTGGAGCTTCAGGAGTCTCAGAAAGA
GCTGATCTCGAGCCAGGACACATTACAGGAGAAGCAGAGGACTCACAAGGACACTGAGCAGCAACTACAA
GCCTGCCAGGCTGAGAGAGCGAAGACCAAGGAGAACCTGAAAACTGAGGAGGAGCGGAGGAGGGACCTGG
ACCAGAGGTTGACAAGCACGCGGGAGACACTGAGGCGCTTGTCCTCCTGTTCATCAGACACCTGCTGTCC
ATGCGGATGGATTCCATATCAGGAAAGGTGCTTTTACATCTCACATACCCTCAGAAGTCTGGAGGAGAGC
CAAAAATACTGCACATCTCTGTCCTCCAAACTGGCAGCATTCGATGAACCTTCTAAGTATTACTATGAAG
TTTCTCTGCCCAGCGGCTTAGAGGAGTTGCTAGATCGTTCGAAGTCATATTGGATACAGATGAGCAAGAA
GTGGAGGCATGACTATGACTCTCAAAGCCGATATTGTGACAAGATAAAAAAATATTACCAGAAGTGGAAA
AGAACATTTTCTGAGTGTGCAGAGCTTCACCCCTGCATTTGTGAGTCGGAGGCTTTCAGGTTTCCTGATG
GGATCCATCTGAACTGAACCGGATAGCGGCCGCGTCGAGCAGCTGAAGCTTAAAACAGCTCTGGGGTTGT
ACCCACCCCAGAGGCCCACGTGGCGGCTAGTACTCCGGTATTGCGGTACCCTTGTACGCCTGTTTTATAC
TCCCTTCCCGTAACTTAGACGCACAAAACCAAGTTCAATAGAAGGGGGTACAAACCAGTACCACCACGAA
CAAGCACTTCTGTTTCCCCGGTGATGTCGTATAGACTGCTTGCGTGGTTGAAAGCGACGGATCCGTTATC
CGCTTATGTACTTCGAGAAGCCCAGTACCACCTCGGAATCTTCGATGCGTTGCGCTCAGCACTCAACCCC
AGAGTGTAGCTTAGGCTGATGAGTCTGGACATCCCTCACCGGTGACGGTGGTCCAGGCTGCGTTGGCGGC
CTACCTATGGCTAACGCCATGGGACGCTAGTTGTGAACAAGGTGTGAAGAGCCTATTGAGCTACATAAGA
ATCCTCCGGCCCCTGAATGCGGCTAATCCCAACCTCGGAGCAGGTGGTCACAAACCAGTGATTGGCCTGT
CGTAACGCGCAAGTCCGTGGCGGAACCGACTACTTTGGGTGTCCGTGTTTCCTTTTATTTTATTGTGGCT
GCTTATGGTGACAATCACAGATTGTTATCATAAAGCGAATTGGATTGCGGCCGGCCGCAATGGTGAGCAA
GGGCGAGGAGCTGTTCACCGGGGTGGTGCCCATCCTGGTCGAGCTGGACGGCGACGTAAACGGCCACAAG
TTCAGCGTGTCCGGCGAGGGCGAGGGCGATGCCACCTACGGCAAGCTGACCCTGAAGTTCATCTGCACCA
CCGGCAAGCTGCCCGTGCCCTGGCCCACCCTCGTGACCACCTTCGGCTACGGCCTGCAGTGCTTCGCCCG
CTACCCCGACCACATGAAGCAGCACGACTTCTTCAAGTCCGCCATGCCCGAAGGCTACGTCCAGGAGCGC
ACCATCTTCTTCAAGGACGACGGCAACTACAAGACCCGCGCCGAGGTGAAGTTCGAGGGCGACACCCTGG
TGAACCGCATCGAGCTGAAGGGCATCGACTTCAAGGAGGACGGCAACATCCTGGGGCACAAGCTGGAGTA
CAACTACAACAGCCACAACGTCTATATCATGGCCGACAAGCAGAAGAACGGCATCAAGGTGAACTTCAAG
ATCCGCCACAACATCGAGGACGGCAGCGTGCAGCTCGCCGACCACTACCAGCAGAACACCCCCATCGGCG
ACGGCCCCGTGCTGCTGCCCGACAACCACTACCTGAGCTACCAGTCCGCCCTGAGCAAAGACCCCAACGA
GAAGCGCGATCACATGGTCCTGCTGGAGTTCGTGACCGCCGCCGGGATCACTCTCGGCATGGACGAGCTG
TACAAGTAAGTCGACGATAAAATAAAAGATTTTATTTAGTCTCCAGAAAAAGGGGGGAATGAAAGACCCC
ACCTGTAGGTTTGGCAAGCTAGCTTAAGTAACGCCATTTTGCAAGGCATGGAAAAATACATAACTGAGAA
TAGAGAAGTTCAGATCAAGGTCAGGAACAGATGGAACAGCTGAATATGGGCCAAACAGGATATCTGTGGT
AAGCAGTTCCTGCCCCGGCTCAGGGCCAAGAACAGATGGAACAGCTGAATATGGGCCAAACAGGATATCT
GTGGTAAGCAGTTCCTGCCCCGGCTCAGGGCCAAGAACAGATGGTCCCCAGATGCGGTCCAGCCCTCAGC
AGTTTCTAGAGAACCATCAGATGTTTCCAGGGTGCCCCAAGGACCTGAAATGACCCTGTGCCTTATTTGA
ACTAACCAATCAGTTCGCTTCTCGCTTCTGTTCGCGCGCTTCTGCTCCCCGAGCTCAATAAAAGAGCCCA
CAACCCCTCACTCGGGGCGCCAGTCCTCCGATTGACTGAGTCGCCCGGGTACCCGTGTATCCAATAAACC
CTCTTGCAGTTGCATCCGACTTGTGGTCTCGCTGTTCCTTGGGAGGGTCTCCTCTGAGTGATTGACTACC
CGTCAGCGGGGGTCTTTCACATGCAGCATGTATCAAAATTAATTTGGTTTTTTTTCTTAAGTATTTACAT
TAAATGGCCATAGTTGCATTAATGAATCGGCCAACGCGCGGGGAGAGGCGGTTTGCGTATTGGGCGCTCT
TCCGCTTCCTCGCTCACTGACTCGCTGCGCTCGGTCGTTCGGCTGCGGCGAGCGGTATCAGCTCACTCAA
AGGCGGTAATACGGTTATCCACAGAATCAGGGGATAACGCAGGAAAGAACATGTGAGCAAAAGGCCAGCA
AAAGGCCAGGAACCGTAAAAAGGCCGCGTTGCTGGCGTTTTTCCATAGGCTCCGCCCCCCTGACGAGCAT
CACAAAAATCGACGCTCAAGTCAGAGGTGGCGAAACCCGACAGGACTATAAAGATACCAGGCGTTTCCCC
CTGGAAGCTCCCTCGTGCGCTCTCCTGTTCCGACCCTGCCGCTTACCGGATACCTGTCCGCCTTTCTCCC
TTCGGGAAGCGTGGCGCTTTCTCATAGCTCACGCTGTAGGTATCTCAGTTCGGTGTAGGTCGTTCGCTCC
AAGCTGGGCTGTGTGCACGAACCCCCCGTTCAGCCCGACCGCTGCGCCTTATCCGGTAACTATCGTCTTG
AGTCCAACCCGGTAAGACACGACTTATCGCCACTGGCAGCAGCCACTGGTAACAGGATTAGCAGAGCGAG
GTATGTAGGCGGTGCTACAGAGTTCTTGAAGTGGTGGCCTAACTACGGCTACACTAGAAGAACAGTATTT
GGTATCTGCGCTCTGCTGAAGCCAGTTACCTTCGGAAAAAGAGTTGGTAGCTCTTGATCCGGCAAACAAA
CCACCGCTGGTAGCGGTGGTTTTTTTGTTTGCAAGCAGCAGATTACGCGCAGAAAAAAAGGATCTCAAGA
AGATCCTTTGATCTTTTCTACGGGGTCTGACGCTCAGTGGAACGAAAACTCACGTTAAGGGATTTTGGTC
ATGAGATTATCAAAAAGGATCTTCACCTAGATCCTTTTGCGGCCGGCCGCAAATCAATCTAAAGTATATA
TGAGTAAACTTGGTCTGACAGTTACCAATGCTTAATCAGTGAGGCACCTATCTCAGCGATCTGTCTATTT
CGTTCATCCATAGTTGCCTGACTCCCCGTCGTGTAGATAACTACGATACGGGAGGGCTTACCATCTGGCC
CCAGTGCTGCAATGATACCGCGAGACCCACGCTCACCGGCTCCAGATTTATCAGCAATAAACCAGCCAGC
CGGAAGGGCCGAGCGCAGAAGTGGTCCTGCAACTTTATCCGCCTCCATCCAGTCTATTAATTGTTGCCGG
GAAGCTAGAGTAAGTAGTTCGCCAGTTAATAGTTTGCGCAACGTTGTTGCCATTGCTACAGGCATCGTGG
TGTCACGCTCGTCGTTTGGTATGGCTTCATTCAGCTCCGGTTCCCAACGATCAAGGCGAGTTACATGATC
CCCCATGTTGTGCAAAAAAGCGGTTAGCTCCTTCGGTCCTCCGATCGTTGTCAGAAGTAAGTTGGCCGCA
GTGTTATCACTCATGGTTATGGCAGCACTGCATAATTCTCTTACTGTCATGCCATCCGTAAGATGCTTTT
CTGTGACTGGTGAGTACTCAACCAAGTCATTCTGAGAATAGTGTATGCGGCGACCGAGTTGCTCTTGCCC
GGCGTCAATACGGGATAATACCGCGCCACATAGCAGAACTTTAAAAGTGCTCATCATTGGAAAACGTTCT
TCGGGGCGAAAACTCTCAAGGATCTTACCGCTGTTGAGATCCAGTTCGATGTAACCCACTCGTGCACCCA
ACTGATCTTCAGCATCTTTTACTTTCACCAGCGTTTCTGGGTGAGCAAAAACAGGAAGGCAAAATGCCGC
AAAAAAGGGAATAAGGGCGACACGGAAATGTTGAATACTCATACTCTTCCTTTTTCAATATTATTGAAGC
ATTTATCAGGGTTATTGTCTCATGAGCGGATACATATTTGAATGTATTTAGAAAAATAAACAAATAGGGG
TTCCGCGCACATTTCCCCGAAAAGTGCCACCTGCATAATGAAAGACCCCACCTGTAGGTTTGGCAAGCTA
GCTTAAGTAACGCCATTTTGCAAGGCATGGAAAAATACATAACTGAGAATAGAAAAGTTCAGATCAAGGT
CAGGAACAGATGGAACAGCTGAATATGGGCCAAACAGGATATCTGTGGTAAGCAGTTCCTGCCCCGGCTC
AGGGCCAAGAACAGATGGAACAGCTGAATATGGGCCAAACAGGATATCTGTGGTAAGCAGTTCCTGCCCC
GGCTCAGGGCCAAGAACAGATGGTCCCCAGATGCGGTCCAGCCCTCAGCAGTTTCTAGAGAACCATCAGA
TGTTTCCAGGGTGCCCCAAGGACCTGAAATGACCCTGTGCCTTATTTGAACTAACCAATCAGTTCGCTTC
TCGCTTCTGTTCGCGCGCTTCTGCTCCCCGAGCTCAATAAAAGAGCCCACAACCCCTCACTCGGCGCGCC
AGTCCTCCGATTGACTGAGTCGCCCGGGTACCCGTGTATCCAATAAACCCTCTTGCAGTTGCATCCGACT
TGTGGTCTCGCTGTTCCTTGGGAGGGTCTCCTCTGAGTGATTGACTACCCGTCAGCGGGGGTCTTTCATT
TGGGGGCTCGTCCGGGATCGGGAGACCCCTGCCCAGGGACCACCGACCCACCACCGGGAGGTAAGCTGGC
CAGCAACTTATCTGTGTCTGTCCGATTGTCTAGTGTCTATGACTGATTTTATGCGCCTGCGTCGGTACTA
GTTAGCTAACTAGCTCTGTATCTGGCGGACCCGTGGTGGAACTGACGAGTTCGGAACACCCGGCCGCAAC
CCTGGGAGACGTCCCAGGGACTTCGGGGGCCGTTTTTGTGGCCCGACCTGAGTCCAAAAATCCCGATCGT
TTTGGACTCTTTGGTGCACCCCCCTTAGAGGAGGGATATGTGGTTCTGGTAGG
Features (pLannotate 1.2.2; 14 found; start..end, strand, type, name):
    152..568     +  CDS            gag (truncated): truncated Moloney murine leukemia virus (MMLV) gag gene lacking the start codon
    578..952     +  misc_feature   pol region: Moloney murine leukemia virus (MMLV) pol region containing the splice acceptor site
    983..2044    +  CDS            Cd72: CD72_MOUSE - Also known as Ly-32, Ly32, Lyb-2. Experimental evidence at protein level: Swiss-Prot protein existence level 1. Plays a role in B-cell proliferation and differentiation. From Mus musculus (Mouse).
   2079..2169    +  ncRNA          Entero 5 CRE: Accession: RF00386 - Enterovirus 5' cloverleaf cis-acting replication element
   2467..2715    +  ncRNA          IRES Picorna: Accession: RF00229 - Picornavirus internal ribosome entry site (IRES)
   2720..3439    +  CDS            EYFP: enhanced YFP mammalian codon-optimized
   3488..3609    +  LTR            3' LTR (ΔU3) (fragment): self-inactivating 3' long terminal repeat (LTR) from Moloney murine leukemia virus
   3610..4079    +  LTR            LTR: long terminal repeat from Moloney murine leukemia virus
   4145..4197    -  CDS            lacI (fragment): lac repressor; lacI; The lac repressor binds to the lac operator to inhibit transcription in E. coli. This inhibition can be relieved by adding lactose or isopropyl-β-D-thiogalactopyranoside (IPTG).
   4380..4968    -  rep_origin     ori: high-copy-number ColE1/pMB1/pBR322/pUC origin of replication
   5132..5992    -  CDS            AmpR: β-lactamase; bla; confers resistance to ampicillin, carbenicillin, and related antibiotics
   5993..6097    -  promoter       AmpR promoter: bla
   6127..6720    +  LTR            LTR: long terminal repeat from Moloney murine leukemia virus
   6783..87      +  misc_feature   MMLV Ψ (across the origin): packaging signal of Moloney murine leukemia virus (MMLV)
