[The description below was written by a language model from this plasmid's Addgene catalogue record and pLannotate feature annotations shown in this document.]
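Description:
pMXCD72a-ires-YFP is a Moloney murine leukemia virus (MMLV)-based retroviral expression plasmid built on the pMX backbone, catalogued as a mammalian expression vector for producing mouse CD72a (the "a" allelic form of the Cd72 gene, also known as Lyb-2 or Ly-32) in animal cells. It is propagated in E. coli as a high-copy plasmid through a ColE1/pUC-type origin and selected with ampicillin via the β-lactamase gene and its own promoter. A short lacI fragment annotated near the origin appears to be a backbone remnant with no functional role.

The retroviral cassette is framed by MMLV long terminal repeats. Downstream of the 5′ LTR lie the Ψ packaging signal (spanning the numbering origin of the circular record), a truncated gag segment lacking its start codon, and a pol region carrying the splice acceptor. Together these elements allow the transcript to be encapsidated when gag, pol and env are supplied in trans by a packaging system. No separate internal promoter is annotated, so expression is presumably driven from the 5′ LTR. The Cd72 coding sequence comes first, followed by a picornavirus-type internal ribosome entry site and enhanced YFP. A single bicistronic mRNA therefore yields both CD72a and the fluorescent reporter as separate proteins, letting YFP mark transduced or transfected cells. The 3′ end is annotated as a short ΔU3 LTR fragment directly abutting a full-length LTR, which most likely reflects split annotation of one LTR rather than a self-inactivating design. The restriction sites used for cloning are not recorded. The construct suits stable retroviral delivery of this B-cell regulatory receptor, with identification of expressing cells by fluorescence.
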