Addgene plasmid #129070: pMXCD72a-ires-YFP
Purpose: expression of mouse CD72a in animal cells
Depositing lab: Takeshi Tsubata. Depositing organization: Institute of Science Tokyo.
Backbone
  Vector backbone: pMXpMX
  Vector type: Mammalian Expression
Growth in bacteria
  Bacterial resistance: Ampicillin, 100 μg/mL
  Growth temperature: 37°C
  Growth strain: DH5alpha
  Copy number: High Copy
Gene/Insert
  Gene/Insert name: CD72a
  Species: M. musculus (mouse)
  Entrez Gene: Cd72 (a.k.a. CD72c, Ly-19, Ly-32, Ly-m19, Lyb-2)
  Cloning method: Restriction Enzyme; 5′ cloning site Unknown (unknown if destroyed); 3′ cloning site Unknown (unknown if destroyed)
Terms and licenses: Academic/Nonprofit Terms; Industry Terms: Not Available to Industry
How to cite: pMXCD72a-ires-YFP was a gift from Takeshi Tsubata (Addgene plasmid # 129070 ; http://n2t.net/addgene:129070 ; RRID:Addgene_129070)
